>Addgene plasmid #163533 | pCMV_APOBEC1-UdgX-NG-nCas9 | addgene full sequence | sequence record 324898 | Addgene NGS Result
GACATTGATTATTGACTAGTTATTAATAGTAATCAATTACGGGGTCATTAGTTCATAGCCCATATATGGA
GTTCCGCGTTACATAACTTACGGTAAATGGCCCGCCTGGCTGACCGCCCAACGACCCCCGCCCATTGACG
TCAATAATGACGTATGTTCCCATAGTAACGCCAATAGGGACTTTCCATTGACGTCAATGGGTGGAGTATT
TACGGTAAACTGCCCACTTGGCAGTACATCAAGTGTATCATATGCCAAGTACGCCCCCTATTGACGTCAA
TGACGGTAAATGGCCCGCCTGGCATTATGCCCAGTACATGACCTTATGGGACTTTCCTACTTGGCAGTAC
ATCTACGTATTAGTCATCGCTATTACCATGGTGATGCGGTTTTGGCAGTACATCAATGGGCGTGGATAGC
GGTTTGACTCACGGGGATTTCCAAGTCTCCACCCCATTGACGTCAATGGGAGTTTGTTTTGGCACCAAAA
TCAACGGGACTTTCCAAAATGTCGTAACAACTCCGCCCCATTGACGCAAATGGGCGGTAGGCGTGTACGG
TGGGAGGTCTATATAAGCAGAGCTGGTTTAGTGAACCGTCAGATCCGCTAGAGATCCGCGGCCGCTAATA
CGACTCACTATAGGGAGAGCCGCCACCATGAAACGGACAGCCGACGGAAGCGAGTTCGAGTCACCAAAGA
AGAAGCGGAAAGTCTCCTCAGAGACTGGGCCTGTCGCCGTCGATCCAACCCTGCGCCGCCGGATTGAACC
TCACGAGTTTGAAGTGTTCTTTGACCCCCGGGAGCTGAGAAAGGAGACATGCCTGCTGTACGAGATCAAC
TGGGGAGGCAGGCACTCCATCTGGAGGCACACCTCTCAGAACACAAATAAGCACGTGGAGGTGAACTTCA
TCGAGAAGTTTACCACAGAGCGGTACTTCTGCCCCAATACCAGATGTAGCATCACATGGTTTCTGAGCTG
GTCCCCTTGCGGAGAGTGTAGCAGGGCCATCACCGAGTTCCTGTCCAGATATCCACACGTGACACTGTTT
ATCTACATCGCCAGGCTGTATCACCACGCAGACCCAAGGAATAGGCAGGGCCTGCGCGATCTGATCAGCT
CCGGCGTGACCATCCAGATCATGACAGAGCAGGAGTCCGGCTACTGCTGGCGGAACTTCGTGAATTATTC
TCCTAGCAACGAGGCCCACTGGCCTAGGTACCCACACCTGTGGGTGCGCCTGTACGTGCTGGAGCTGTAT
TGCATCATCCTGGGCCTGCCCCCTTGTCTGAATATCCTGCGGAGAAAGCAGCCCCAGCTGACCTTCTTTA
CAATCGCCCTGCAGTCTTGTCACTATCAGAGGCTGCCACCCCACATCCTGTGGGCCACAGGCCTGAAGTC
TGGAGGATCTAGCGGAGGATCCTCTGGCAGCGAGACACCAGGAACAAGCGAGTCAGCAACACCAGAGAGC
AGTGGCGGCAGCAGCGGCGGCAGCATGGCCGGAGCACAGGATTTTGTCCCACATACTGCCGATCTGGCTG
AGCTGGCTGCCGCCGCTGGAGAGTGTAGAGGATGCGGGCTGTACCGGGATGCCACACAGGCCGTGTTCGG
AGCAGGCGGCAGGAGCGCCCGCATCATGATGATCGGCGAGCAGCCAGGCGATAAGGAGGACCTGGCCGGC
CTGCCATTTGTGGGACCAGCAGGCCGGCTGCTGGACAGAGCCCTGGAGGCCGCCGACATCGATAGGGACG
CCCTGTACGTGACCAACGCCGTGAAGCACTTCAAGTTTACACGCGCCGCAGGAGGCAAGAGGAGAATCCA
CAAGACCCCCTCTCGGACAGAGGTGGTGGCCTGCAGACCTTGGCTGATCGCCGAGATGACCAGCGTGGAG
CCAGATGTGGTGGTGCTGCTGGGAGCAACAGCAGCAAAGGCCCTGCTGGGCAATGACTTCAGGGTGACCC
AGCACAGGGGAGAGGTGCTGCACGTGGACGATGTGCCAGGCGATCCTGCCCTGGTGGCAACCGTGCACCC
TAGCTCCCTGCTGAGAGGCCCAAAGGAGGAGCGGGAATCCGCCTTCGCTGGGCTGGTGGACGACCTGAGA
GTGGCTGCCGATGTGAGACCTAGCGGTGGTAGTTCTGGCGGTAGCTCAGGATCTGAAACTCCCGGCACAT
CTGAAAGCGCGACTCCCGAATCATCTGGTGGATCTTCAGGTGGAAGTGACAAGAAGTACAGCATCGGCCT
GGCCATCGGCACCAACTCTGTGGGCTGGGCCGTGATCACCGACGAGTACAAGGTGCCCAGCAAGAAATTC
AAGGTGCTGGGCAACACCGACCGGCACAGCATCAAGAAGAACCTGATCGGAGCCCTGCTGTTCGACAGCG
GCGAAACAGCCGAGGCCACCCGGCTGAAGAGAACCGCCAGAAGAAGATACACCAGACGGAAGAACCGGAT
CTGCTATCTGCAAGAGATCTTCAGCAACGAGATGGCCAAGGTGGACGACAGCTTCTTCCACAGACTGGAA
GAGTCCTTCCTGGTGGAAGAGGATAAGAAGCACGAGCGGCACCCCATCTTCGGCAACATCGTGGACGAGG
TGGCCTACCACGAGAAGTACCCCACCATCTACCACCTGAGAAAGAAACTGGTGGACAGCACCGACAAGGC
CGACCTGCGGCTGATCTATCTGGCCCTGGCCCACATGATCAAGTTCCGGGGCCACTTCCTGATCGAGGGC
GACCTGAACCCCGACAACAGCGACGTGGACAAGCTGTTCATCCAGCTGGTGCAGACCTACAACCAGCTGT
TCGAGGAAAACCCCATCAACGCCAGCGGCGTGGACGCCAAGGCCATCCTGTCTGCCAGACTGAGCAAGAG
CAGACGGCTGGAAAATCTGATCGCCCAGCTGCCCGGCGAGAAGAAGAATGGCCTGTTCGGAAACCTGATT
GCCCTGAGCCTGGGCCTGACCCCCAACTTCAAGAGCAACTTCGACCTGGCCGAGGATGCCAAACTGCAGC
TGAGCAAGGACACCTACGACGACGACCTGGACAACCTGCTGGCCCAGATCGGCGACCAGTACGCCGACCT
GTTTCTGGCCGCCAAGAACCTGTCCGACGCCATCCTGCTGAGCGACATCCTGAGAGTGAACACCGAGATC
ACCAAGGCCCCCCTGAGCGCCTCTATGATCAAGAGATACGACGAGCACCACCAGGACCTGACCCTGCTGA
AAGCTCTCGTGCGGCAGCAGCTGCCTGAGAAGTACAAAGAGATTTTCTTCGACCAGAGCAAGAACGGCTA
CGCCGGCTACATTGACGGCGGAGCCAGCCAGGAAGAGTTCTACAAGTTCATCAAGCCCATCCTGGAAAAG
ATGGACGGCACCGAGGAACTGCTCGTGAAGCTGAACAGAGAGGACCTGCTGCGGAAGCAGCGGACCTTCG
ACAACGGCAGCATCCCCCACCAGATCCACCTGGGAGAGCTGCACGCCATTCTGCGGCGGCAGGAAGATTT
TTACCCATTCCTGAAGGACAACCGGGAAAAGATCGAGAAGATCCTGACCTTCCGCATCCCCTACTACGTG
GGCCCTCTGGCCAGGGGAAACAGCAGATTCGCCTGGATGACCAGAAAGAGCGAGGAAACCATCACCCCCT
GGAACTTCGAGGAAGTGGTGGACAAGGGCGCTTCCGCCCAGAGCTTCATCGAGCGGATGACCAACTTCGA
TAAGAACCTGCCCAACGAGAAGGTGCTGCCCAAGCACAGCCTGCTGTACGAGTACTTCACCGTGTATAAC
GAGCTGACCAAAGTGAAATACGTGACCGAGGGAATGAGAAAGCCCGCCTTCCTGAGCGGCGAGCAGAAAA
AGGCCATCGTGGACCTGCTGTTCAAGACCAACCGGAAAGTGACCGTGAAGCAGCTGAAAGAGGACTACTT
CAAGAAAATCGAGTGCTTCGACTCCGTGGAAATCTCCGGCGTGGAAGATCGGTTCAACGCCTCCCTGGGC
ACATACCACGATCTGCTGAAAATTATCAAGGACAAGGACTTCCTGGACAATGAGGAAAACGAGGACATTC
TGGAAGATATCGTGCTGACCCTGACACTGTTTGAGGACAGAGAGATGATCGAGGAACGGCTGAAAACCTA
TGCCCACCTGTTCGACGACAAAGTGATGAAGCAGCTGAAGCGGCGGAGATACACCGGCTGGGGCAGGCTG
AGCCGGAAGCTGATCAACGGCATCCGGGACAAGCAGTCCGGCAAGACAATCCTGGATTTCCTGAAGTCCG
ACGGCTTCGCCAACAGAAACTTCATGCAGCTGATCCACGACGACAGCCTGACCTTTAAAGAGGACATCCA
GAAAGCCCAGGTGTCCGGCCAGGGCGATAGCCTGCACGAGCACATTGCCAATCTGGCCGGCAGCCCCGCC
ATTAAGAAGGGCATCCTGCAGACAGTGAAGGTGGTGGACGAGCTCGTGAAAGTGATGGGCCGGCACAAGC
CCGAGAACATCGTGATCGAAATGGCCAGAGAGAACCAGACCACCCAGAAGGGACAGAAGAACAGCCGCGA
GAGAATGAAGCGGATCGAAGAGGGCATCAAAGAGCTGGGCAGCCAGATCCTGAAAGAACACCCCGTGGAA
AACACCCAGCTGCAGAACGAGAAGCTGTACCTGTACTACCTGCAGAATGGGCGGGATATGTACGTGGACC
AGGAACTGGACATCAACCGGCTGTCCGACTACGATGTGGACCATATCGTGCCTCAGAGCTTTCTGAAGGA
CGACTCCATCGACAACAAGGTGCTGACCAGAAGCGACAAGAACCGGGGCAAGAGCGACAACGTGCCCTCC
GAAGAGGTCGTGAAGAAGATGAAGAACTACTGGCGGCAGCTGCTGAACGCCAAGCTGATTACCCAGAGAA
AGTTCGACAATCTGACCAAGGCCGAGAGAGGCGGCCTGAGCGAACTGGATAAGGCCGGCTTCATCAAGAG
ACAGCTGGTGGAAACCCGGCAGATCACAAAGCACGTGGCACAGATCCTGGACTCCCGGATGAACACTAAG
TACGACGAGAATGACAAGCTGATCCGGGAAGTGAAAGTGATCACCCTGAAGTCCAAGCTGGTGTCCGATT
TCCGGAAGGATTTCCAGTTTTACAAAGTGCGCGAGATCAACAACTACCACCACGCCCACGACGCCTACCT
GAACGCCGTCGTGGGAACCGCCCTGATCAAAAAGTACCCTAAGCTGGAAAGCGAGTTCGTGTACGGCGAC
TACAAGGTGTACGACGTGCGGAAGATGATCGCCAAGAGCGAGCAGGAAATCGGCAAGGCTACCGCCAAGT
ACTTCTTCTACAGCAACATCATGAACTTTTTCAAGACCGAGATTACCCTGGCCAACGGCGAGATCCGGAA
GCGGCCTCTGATCGAGACAAACGGCGAAACCGGGGAGATCGTGTGGGATAAGGGCCGGGATTTTGCCACC
GTGCGGAAAGTGCTGAGCATGCCCCAAGTGAATATCGTGAAAAAGACCGAGGTGCAGACAGGCGGCTTCA
GCAAAGAGTCTATCAGGCCCAAGAGGAACAGCGATAAGCTGATCGCCAGAAAGAAGGACTGGGACCCTAA
GAAGTACGGCGGCTTCGTCAGCCCCACCGTGGCCTATTCTGTGCTGGTGGTGGCCAAAGTGGAAAAGGGC
AAGTCCAAGAAACTGAAGAGTGTGAAAGAGCTGCTGGGGATCACCATCATGGAAAGAAGCAGCTTCGAGA
AGAATCCCATCGACTTTCTGGAAGCCAAGGGCTACAAAGAAGTGAAAAAGGACCTGATCATCAAGCTGCC
TAAGTACTCCCTGTTCGAGCTGGAAAACGGCCGGAAGAGAATGCTGGCCTCTGCCAGATTCCTGCAGAAG
GGAAACGAACTGGCCCTGCCCTCCAAATATGTGAACTTCCTGTACCTGGCCAGCCACTATGAGAAGCTGA
AGGGCTCCCCCGAGGATAATGAGCAGAAACAGCTGTTTGTGGAACAGCACAAGCACTACCTGGACGAGAT
CATCGAGCAGATCAGCGAGTTCTCCAAGAGAGTGATCCTGGCCGACGCTAATCTGGACAAAGTGCTGTCC
GCCTACAACAAGCACCGGGATAAGCCCATCAGAGAGCAGGCCGAGAATATCATCCACCTGTTTACCCTGA
CCAATCTGGGAGCCCCTAGGGCCTTCAAGTACTTTGACACCACCATCGACCGGAAGGTGTACAGGAGCAC
CAAAGAGGTGCTGGACGCCACCCTGATCCACCAGAGCATCACCGGCCTGTACGAGACACGGATCGACCTG
TCTCAGCTGGGAGGTGACTCTGGCGGCTCAAAAAGAACCGCCGACGGCAGCGAATTCGAGCCCAAGAAGA
AGAGGAAAGTCTAACCGGTCATCATCACCATCACCATTGAGTTTAAACCCGCTGATCAGCCTCGACTGTG
CCTTCTAGTTGCCAGCCATCTGTTGTTTGCCCCTCCCCCGTGCCTTCCTTGACCCTGGAAGGTGCCACTC
CCACTGTCCTTTCCTAATAAAATGAGGAAATTGCATCGCATTGTCTGAGTAGGTGTCATTCTATTCTGGG
GGGTGGGGTGGGGCAGGACAGCAAGGGGGAGGATTGGGAAGACAATAGCAGGCATGCTGGGGATGCGGTG
GGCTCTATGGCTTCTGAGGCGGAAAGAACCAGCTGGGGCTCGATACCGTCGACCTCTAGCTAGAGCTTGG
CGTAATCATGGTCATAGCTGTTTCCTGTGTGAAATTGTTATCCGCTCACAATTCCACACAACATACGAGC
CGGAAGCATAAAGTGTAAAGCCTAGGGTGCCTAATGAGTGAGCTAACTCACATTAATTGCGTTGCGCTCA
CTGCCCGCTTTCCAGTCGGGAAACCTGTCGTGCCAGCTGCATTAATGAATCGGCCAACGCGCGGGAAGAG
GCGGTTTGCGTATTGGGCGCTCTTCCGCTTCCTCGCTCACTGACTCGCTGCGCTCGGTCGTTCGGCTGCG
GCGAGCGGTATCAGCTCACTCAAAGGCGGTAATACGGTTATCCACAGAATCAGGGGATAACGCAGGAAAG
AACATGTGAGCAAAAGGCCAGCAAAAGGCCAGGAACCGTAAAAAGGCCGCGTTGCTGGCGTTTTTCCATA
GGCTCCGCCCCCCTGACGAGCATCACAAAAATCGACGCTCAAGTCAGAGGTGGCGAAACCCGACAGGACT
ATAAAGATACCAGGCGTTTCCCCCTGGAAGCTCCCTCGTGCGCTCTCCTGTTCCGACCCTGCCGCTTACC
GGATACCTGTCCGCCTTTCTCCCTTCGGGAAGCGTGGCGCTTTCTCATAGCTCACGCTGTAGGTATCTCA
GTTCGGTGTAGGTCGTTCGCTCCAAGCTGGGCTGTGTGCACGAACCCCCCGTTCAGCCCGACCGCTGCGC
CTTATCCGGTAACTATCGTCTTGAGTCCAACCCGGTAAGACACGACTTATCGCCACTGGCAGCAGCCACT
GGTAACAGGATTAGCAGAGCGAGGTATGTAGGCGGTGCTACAGAGTTCTTGAAGTGGTGGCCTAACTACG
GCTACACTAGAAGAACAGTATTTGGTATCTGCGCTCTGCTGAAGCCAGTTACCTTCGGAAAAAGAGTTGG
TAGCTCTTGATCCGGCAAACAAACCACCGCTGGTAGCGGTGGTTTTTTTGTTTGCAAGCAGCAGATTACG
CGCAGAAAAAAAGGATCTCAAGAAGATCCTTTGATCTTTTCTACGGGGTCTGACACTCAGTGGAACGAAA
ACTCACGTTAAGGGATTTTGGTCATGAGATTATCAAAAAGGATCTTCACCTAGATCCTTTTAAATTAAAA
ATGAAGTTTTAAATCAATCTAAAGTATATATGAGTAAACTTGGTCTGACAGTTACCAATGCTTAATCAGT
GAGGCACCTATCTCAGCGATCTGTCTATTTCGTTCATCCATAGTTGCCTGACTCCCCGTCGTGTAGATAA
CTACGATACGGGAGGGCTTACCATCTGGCCCCAGTGCTGCAATGATACCGCGAGACCCACGCTCACCGGC
TCCAGATTTATCAGCAATAAACCAGCCAGCCGGAAGGGCCGAGCGCAGAAGTGGTCCTGCAACTTTATCC
GCCTCCATCCAGTCTATTAATTGTTGCCGGGAAGCTAGAGTAAGTAGTTCGCCAGTTAATAGTTTGCGCA
ACGTTGTTGCCATTGCTACAGGCATCGTGGTGTCACGCTCGTCGTTTGGTATGGCTTCATTCAGCTCCGG
TTCCCAACGATCAAGGCGAGTTACATGATCCCCCATGTTGTGCAAAAAAGCGGTTAGCTCCTTCGGTCCT
CCGATCGTTGTCAGAAGTAAGTTGGCCGCAGTGTTATCACTCATGGTTATGGCAGCACTGCATAATTCTC
TTACTGTCATGCCATCCGTAAGATGCTTTTCTGTGACTGGTGAGTACTCAACCAAGTCATTCTGAGAATA
GTGTATGCGGCGACCGAGTTGCTCTTGCCCGGCGTCAATACGGGATAATACCGCGCCACATAGCAGAACT
TTAAAAGTGCTCATCATTGGAAAACGTTCTTCGGGGCGAAAACTCTCAAGGATCTTACCGCTGTTGAGAT
CCAGTTCGATGTAACCCACTCGTGCACCCAACTGATCTTCAGCATCTTTTACTTTCACCAGCGTTTCTGG
GTGAGCAAAAACAGGAAGGCAAAATGCCGCAAAAAAGGGAATAAGGGCGACACGGAAATGTTGAATACTC
ATACTCTTCCTTTTTCAATATTATTGAAGCATTTATCAGGGTTATTGTCTCATGAGCGGATACATATTTG
AATGTATTTAGAAAAATAAACAAATAGGGGTTCCGCGCACATTTCCCCGAAAAGTGCCACCTGACGTCGA
CGGATCGGGAGATCGATCTCCCGATCCCCTAGGGTCGACTCTCAGTACAATCTGCTCTGATGCCGCATAG
TTAAGCCAGTATCTGCTCCCTGCTTGTGTGTTGGAGGTCGCTGAGTAGTGCGCGAGCAAAATTTAAGCTA
CAACAAGGCAAGGCTTGACCGACAATTGCATGAAGAATCTGCTTAGGGTTAGGCGTTTTGCGCTGCTTCG
CGATGTACGGGCCAGATATACGCGTT
Features (pLannotate 1.2.2; 17 found; start..end, strand, type, name):
      1..380     +  enhancer       CMV enhancer: human cytomegalovirus immediate early enhancer
    381..584     +  promoter       CMV promoter: human cytomegalovirus (CMV) immediate early promoter
    626..644     +  promoter       T7 promoter: promoter for bacteriophage T7 RNA polymerase
    715..1398    +  CDS            Apobec1: ABEC1_RAT - Experimental evidence at protein level: Swiss-Prot protein existence level 1. Catalytic component of the apolipoprotein B mRNA editing enzyme complex which is responsible for the postranscriptional editing of a CAA codon for Gln to a UAA codon for stop in the APOB mRNA. May also play a role in the epigenetic regulation of gene expression by participating in DNA demethylation. From Rattus norvegicus (Rat).
   2218..3819    +  CDS            dCas9(N): N-terminal portion of catalytically inactive Streptococcus pyogenes dCas9 carrying the D10A mutation (Zetsche et al., 2015)
   3820..6314    +  CDS            Cas9(C) (fragment): C-terminal portion of Streptococcus pyogenes Cas9 (Zetsche et al., 2015)
   6436..6660    +  polyA_signal   bGH poly(A) signal: bovine growth hormone polyadenylation signal
   6664..6685    +  promoter       SV40 promoter (fragment): SV40 enhancer and early promoter
   6690..6706    +  misc_feature   MCS (fragment): pBluescript multiple cloning site
   6755..6771    -  protein_bind   lac operator: The lac repressor binds to the lac operator to inhibit transcription in E. coli. This inhibition can be relieved by adding lactose or isopropyl-β-D-thiogalactopyranoside (IPTG). lac repressor encoded by lacI
   6779..6809    -  promoter       lac promoter: promoter for the E. coli lac operon
   6824..6845    -  protein_bind   CAP binding site: CAP binding activates transcription in the presence of cAMP. E. coli catabolite activator protein
   6858..6950    -  CDS            lacI (fragment): lac repressor; lacI; The lac repressor binds to the lac operator to inhibit transcription in E. coli. This inhibition can be relieved by adding lactose or isopropyl-β-D-thiogalactopyranoside (IPTG).
   7133..7721    -  rep_origin     ori: high-copy-number ColE1/pMB1/pBR322/pUC origin of replication
   7892..8752    -  CDS            AmpR: β-lactamase; bla; confers resistance to ampicillin, carbenicillin, and related antibiotics
   8753..8857    -  promoter       AmpR promoter: bla
   8928..8972    -  misc_feature   bom (fragment): basis of mobility region from pBR322
