[The description below was written by a language model from this plasmid's Addgene catalogue record and pLannotate feature annotations shown in this document.]
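Description:
pCMV_APOBEC1-UdgX-NG-nCas9 is a 9.1 kb mammalian expression plasmid on a pCMV backbone that encodes a CRISPR base editor intended for C•G-to-G•C transversion editing in mammalian cells. It is propagated in E. coli through a high-copy ColE1/pUC-type origin and selected with ampicillin via the β-lactamase gene and its native promoter. Small remnants of lac regulatory elements, an SV40 promoter fragment and a pBR322 bom fragment are backbone leftovers with no evident role. The plasmid carries no mammalian selection marker and no guide RNA cassette, so a guide would need to be supplied separately.

The payload is a single fusion open reading frame driven by the human CMV immediate-early enhancer and promoter and terminated by the bovine growth hormone polyadenylation signal. A T7 promoter upstream of the coding region could also permit in vitro transcription. The fusion begins with the rat APOBEC1 cytidine deaminase, although the catalogue lists the insert species as human. An unannotated stretch of roughly 800 nt between APOBEC1 and Cas9 is, judging from the construct name, where UdgX (a uracil-DNA glycosylase-family protein) and linkers lie; the feature table does not label this region. Downstream is Streptococcus pyogenes Cas9 carrying D10A, which makes it a nickase, plus the recorded set of substitutions defining the NG variant, which relaxes PAM recognition to NG sites. In this design the guide-directed nickase exposes target cytosines for deamination to uracil, and the UdgX moiety acts on that intermediate to bias repair toward a C-to-G outcome rather than C-to-T.
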