Addgene plasmid #163533: pCMV_APOBEC1-UdgX-NG-nCas9
Purpose: Mammalian CG-to-GC base editing
Depositing lab: David Liu. Depositing organization: Broad Institute. Publication: Efficient C*G-to-G*C base editors developed using CRISPRi screens, target-library analysis, and machine learning. Koblan LW, Arbab M, Shen MW, Hussmann JA, Anzalone AV, Doman JL, Newby GA, Yang D, Mok B, Replogle JM, Xu A, Sisley TA, Weissman JS, Adamson B, Liu DR. Nat Biotechnol. 2021 Jun 28. pii: 10.1038/s41587-021-00938-z. doi: 10.1038/s41587-021-00938-z. PubMed 34183861.
Backbone
  Vector backbone: pCMV
  Vector type: Mammalian Expression, CRISPR
Growth in bacteria
  Bacterial resistance: Ampicillin, 100 μg/mL
  Growth temperature: 37°C
  Growth strain: NEB Stable
  Copy number: High Copy
Gene/Insert
  Gene/Insert name: APOBEC1-UdgX-NG-nCas9
  Species: H. sapiens (human)
  Mutation: nCas9 (D10A)NG (L111R, D1135V, G1218R, E1219F, A1322R, R1335V, T1337R)
  Cloning method: Gibson Cloning
Terms and licenses: Academic/Nonprofit Terms; Industry Terms: Not Available to Industry
How to cite: pCMV_APOBEC1-UdgX-NG-nCas9 was a gift from David Liu (Addgene plasmid # 163533 ; http://n2t.net/addgene:163533 ; RRID:Addgene_163533)
